>Addgene plasmid #166417 | pET-15b(+) Danio rerio PRL (Δprenylation motif) | addgene full sequence | sequence record 329472 | Addgene NGS Result
TTCTTGAAGACGAAAGGGCCTCGTGATACGCCTATTTTTATAGGTTAATGTCATGATAATAATGGTTTCT
TAGACGTCAGGTGGCACTTTTCGGGGAAATGTGCGCGGAACCCCTATTTGTTTATTTTTCTAAATACATT
CAAATATGTATCCGCTCATGAGACAATAACCCTGATAAATGCTTCAATAATATTGAAAAAGGAAGAGTAT
GAGTATTCAACATTTCCGTGTCGCCCTTATTCCCTTTTTTGCGGCATTTTGCCTTCCTGTTTTTGCTCAC
CCAGAAACGCTGGTGAAAGTAAAAGATGCTGAAGATCAGTTGGGTGCACGAGTGGGTTACATCGAACTGG
ATCTCAACAGCGGTAAGATCCTTGAGAGTTTTCGCCCCGAAGAACGTTTTCCAATGATGAGCACTTTTAA
AGTTCTGCTATGTGGCGCGGTATTATCCCGTGTTGACGCCGGGCAAGAGCAACTCGGTCGCCGCATACAC
TATTCTCAGAATGACTTGGTTGAGTACTCACCAGTCACAGAAAAGCATCTTACGGATGGCATGACAGTAA
GAGAATTATGCAGTGCTGCCATAACCATGAGTGATAACACTGCGGCCAACTTACTTCTGACAACGATCGG
AGGACCGAAGGAGCTAACCGCTTTTTTGCACAACATGGGGGATCATGTAACTCGCCTTGATCGTTGGGAA
CCGGAGCTGAATGAAGCCATACCAAACGACGAGCGTGACACCACGATGCCTGCAGCAATGGCAACAACGT
TGCGCAAACTATTAACTGGCGAACTACTTACTCTAGCTTCCCGGCAACAATTAATAGACTGGATGGAGGC
GGATAAAGTTGCAGGACCACTTCTGCGCTCGGCCCTTCCGGCTGGCTGGTTTATTGCTGATAAATCTGGA
GCCGGTGAGCGTGGGTCTCGCGGTATCATTGCAGCACTGGGGCCAGATGGTAAGCCCTCCCGTATCGTAG
TTATCTACACGACGGGGAGTCAGGCAACTATGGATGAACGAAATAGACAGATCGCTGAGATAGGTGCCTC
ACTGATTAAGCATTGGTAACTGTCAGACCAAGTTTACTCATATATACTTTAGATTGATTTAAAACTTCAT
TTTTAATTTAAAAGGATCTAGGTGAAGATCCTTTTTGATAATCTCATGACCAAAATCCCTTAACGTGAGT
TTTCGTTCCACTGAGCGTCAGACCCCGTAGAAAAGATCAAAGGATCTTCTTGAGATCCTTTTTTTCTGCG
CGTAATCTGCTGCTTGCAAACAAAAAAACCACCGCTACCAGCGGTGGTTTGTTTGCCGGATCAAGAGCTA
CCAACTCTTTTTCCGAAGGTAACTGGCTTCAGCAGAGCGCAGATACCAAATACTGTCCTTCTAGTGTAGC
CGTAGTTAGGCCACCACTTCAAGAACTCTGTAGCACCGCCTACATACCTCGCTCTGCTAATCCTGTTACC
AGTGGCTGCTGCCAGTGGCGATAAGTCGTGTCTTACCGGGTTGGACTCAAGACGATAGTTACCGGATAAG
GCGCAGCGGTCGGGCTGAACGGGGGGTTCGTGCACACAGCCCAGCTTGGAGCGAACGACCTACACCGAAC
TGAGATACCTACAGCGTGAGCTATGAGAAAGCGCCACGCTTCCCGAAGGGAGAAAGGCGGACAGGTATCC
GGTAAGCGGCAGGGTCGGAACAGGAGAGCGCACGAGGGAGCTTCCAGGGGGAAACGCCTGGTATCTTTAT
AGTCCTGTCGGGTTTCGCCACCTCTGACTTGAGCGTCGATTTTTGTGATGCTCGTCAGGGGGGCGGAGCC
TATGGAAAAACGCCAGCAACGCGGCCTTTTTACGGTTCCTGGCCTTTTGCTGGCCTTTTGCTCACATGTT
CTTTCCTGCGTTATCCCCTGATTCTGTGGATAACCGTATTACCGCCTTTGAGTGAGCTGATACCGCTCGC
CGCAGCCGAACGACCGAGCGCAGCGAGTCAGTGAGCGAGGAAGCGGAAGAGCGCCTGATGCGGTATTTTC
TCCTTACGCATCTGTGCGGTATTTCACACCGCATATATGGTGCACTCTCAGTACAATCTGCTCTGATGCC
GCATAGTTAAGCCAGTATACACTCCGCTATCGCTACGTGACTGGGTCATGGCTGCGCCCCGACACCCGCC
AACACCCGCTGACGCGCCCTGACGGGCTTGTCTGCTCCCGGCATCCGCTTACAGACAAGCTGTGACCGTC
TCCGGGAGCTGCATGTGTCAGAGGTTTTCACCGTCATCACCGAAACGCGCGAGGCAGCTGCGGTAAAGCT
CATCAGCGTGGTCGTGAAGCGATTCACAGATGTCTGCCTGTTCATCCGCGTCCAGCTCGTTGAGTTTCTC
CAGAAGCGTTAATGTCTGGCTTCTGATAAAGCGGGCCATGTTAAGGGCGGTTTTTTCCTGTTTGGTCACT
GATGCCTCCGTGTAAGGGGGATTTCTGTTCATGGGGGTAATGATACCGATGAAACGAGAGAGGATGCTCA
CGATACGGGTTACTGATGATGAACATGCCCGGTTACTGGAACGTTGTGAGGGTAAACAACTGGCGGTATG
GATGCGGCGGGACCAGAGAAAAATCACTCAGGGTCAATGCCAGCGCTTCGTTAATACAGATGTAGGTGTT
CCACAGGGTAGCCAGCAGCATCCTGCGATGCAGATCCGGAACATAATGGTGCAGGGCGCTGACTTCCGCG
TTTCCAGACTTTACGAAACACGGAAACCGAAGACCATTCATGTTGTTGCTCAGGTCGCAGACGTTTTGCA
GCAGCAGTCGCTTCACGTTCGCTCGCGTATCGGTGATTCATTCTGCTAACCAGTAAGGCAACCCCGCCAG
CCTAGCCGGGTCCTCAACGACAGGAGCACGATCATGCGCACCCGTGGCCAGGACCCAACGCTGCCCGAGA
TGCGCCGCGTGCGGCTGCTGGAGATGGCGGACGCGATGGATATGTTCTGCCAAGGGTTGGTTTGCGCATT
CACAGTTCTCCGCAAGAATTGATTGGCTCCAATTCTTGGAGTGGTGAATCCGTTAGCGAGGTGCCGCCGG
CTTCCATTCAGGTCGAGGTGGCCCGGCTCCATGCACCGCGACGCAACGCGGGGAGGCAGACAAGGTATAG
GGCGGCGCCTACAATCCATGCCAACCCGTTCCATGTGCTCGCCGAGGCGGCATAAATCGCCGTGACGATC
AGCGGTCCAGTGATCGAAGTTAGGCTGGTAAGAGCCGCGAGCGATCCTTGAAGCTGTCCCTGATGGTCGT
CATCTACCTGCCTGGACAGCATGGCCTGCAACGCGGGCATCCCGATGCCGCCGGAAGCGAGAAGAATCAT
AATGGGGAAGGCCATCCAGCCTCGCGTCGCGAACGCCAGCAAGACGTAGCCCAGCGCGTCGGCCGCCATG
CCGGCGATAATGGCCTGCTTCTCGCCGAAACGTTTGGTGGCGGGACCAGTGACGAAGGCTTGAGCGAGGG
CGTGCAAGATTCCGAATACCGCAAGCGACAGGCCGATCATCGTCGCGCTCCAGCGAAAGCGGTCCTCGCC
GAAAATGACCCAGAGCGCTGCCGGCACCTGTCCTACGAGTTGCATGATAAAGAAGACAGTCATAAGTGCG
GCGACGATAGTCATGCCCCGCGCCCACCGGAAGGAGCTGACTGGGTTGAAGGCTCTCAAGGGCATCGGTC
GAGATCCCGGTGCCTAATGAGTGAGCTAACTTACATTAATTGCGTTGCGCTCACTGCCCGCTTTCCAGTC
GGGAAACCTGTCGTGCCAGCTGCATTAATGAATCGGCCAACGCGCGGGGAGAGGCGGTTTGCGTATTGGG
CGCCAGGGTGGTTTTTCTTTTCACCAGTGAGACGGGCAACAGCTGATTGCCCTTCACCGCCTGGCCCTGA
GAGAGTTGCAGCAAGCGGTCCACGCTGGTTTGCCCCAGCAGGCGAAAATCCTGTTTGATGGTGGTTAACG
GCGGGATATAACATGAGCTGTCTTCGGTATCGTCGTATCCCACTACCGAGATATCCGCACCAACGCGCAG
CCCGGACTCGGTAATGGCGCGCATTGCGCCCAGCGCCATCTGATCGTTGGCAACCAGCATCGCAGTGGGA
ACGATGCCCTCATTCAGCATTTGCATGGTTTGTTGAAAACCGGACATGGCACTCCAGTCGCCTTCCCGTT
CCGCTATCGGCTGAATTTGATTGCGAGTGAGATATTTATGCCAGCCAGCCAGACGCAGACGCGCCGAGAC
AGAACTTAATGGGCCCGCTAACAGCGCGATTTGCTGGTGACCCAATGCGACCAGATGCTCCACGCCCAGT
CGCGTACCGTCTTCATGGGAGAAAATAATACTGTTGATGGGTGTCTGGTCAGAGACATCAAGAAATAACG
CCGGAACATTAGTGCAGGCAGCTTCCACAGCAATGGCATCCTGGTCATCCAGCGGATAGTTAATGATCAG
CCCACTGACGCGTTGCGCGAGAAGATTGTGCACCGCCGCTTTACAGGCTTCGACGCCGCTTCGTTCTACC
ATCGACACCACCACGCTGGCACCCAGTTGATCGGCGCGAGATTTAATCGCCGCGACAATTTGCGACGGCG
CGTGCAGGGCCAGACTGGAGGTGGCAACGCCAATCAGCAACGACTGTTTGCCCGCCAGTTGTTGTGCCAC
GCGGTTGGGAATGTAATTCAGCTCCGCCATCGCCGCTTCCACTTTTTCCCGCGTTTTCGCAGAAACGTGG
CTGGCCTGGTTCACCACGCGGGAAACGGTCTGATAAGAGACACCGGCATACTCTGCGACATCGTATAACG
TTACTGGTTTCACATTCACCACCCTGAATTGACTCTCTTCCGGGCGCTATCATGCCATACCGCGAAAGGT
TTTGCGCCATTCGATGGTGTCCGGGATCTCGACGCTCTCCCTTATGCGACTCCTGCATTAGGAAGCAGCC
CAGTAGTAGGTTGAGGCCGTTGAGCACCGCCGCCGCAAGGAATGGTGCATGCAAGGAGATGGCGCCCAAC
AGTCCCCCGGCCACGGGGCCTGCCACCATACCCACGCCGAAACAAGCGCTCATGAGCCCGAAGTGGCGAG
CCCGATCTTCCCCATCGGTGATGTCGGCGATATAGGCGCCAGCAACCGCACCTGTGGCGCCGGTGATGCC
GGCCACGATGCGTCCGGCGTAGAGGATCGAGATCTCGATCCCGCGAAATTAATACGACTCACTATAGGGG
AATTGTGAGCGGATAACAATTCCCCTCTAGAAATAATTTTGTTTAACTTTAAGAAGGAGATATACCATGG
GCAGCAGCCATCATCATCATCATCACAGCAGCGGCCTGGTGCCGCGCGGCAGCCATATGGCGCGTATGAA
CCGTCCGGCTCCGGTTGAAGTTTGCTACAAAAACATGCGTTTCCTGATCACCCACAACCCGACCAACTCT
ACCCTGTCCTCTTTCATCGAAGATCTGAAAAAATACGGTGTTACCACCGTTGTTCGTGTTTGCGAAATCA
CTTACGATAAAACCCCGCTGGAAAAGAACGGTATCACCGTTGTTGATTGGCCGTTCGATGACGGTGCTCC
GCCGCCGTCTAAAGTTGTTGAGGACTGGCTGTCTCTGCTGAAACGCCGTTTCATCGAAGAACCGGGTTGC
TGCGTTGCTGTTCACTGTGTTGCTGGTCTGGGCCGTGCACCGGTTCTGGTTGCAGTTGCTCTGATCGAAT
CTGGTATGAAATACGAGGACGCAATCCAGTTCATCCGTCAGAAACGTCGTGGTGCGATCAACTCTAAACA
GCTGACCTACCTGGAAAAATACCGTCCGAAACAGCGTCTGCGTTACAAACACCCGCACATCTTCAAAAAC
AAATAAGGATCCGGCTGCTAACAAAGCCCGAAAGGAAGCTGAGTTGGCTGCTGCCACCGCTGAGCAATAA
CTAGCATAACCCCTTGGGGCCTCTAAACGGGTCTTGAGGGGTTTTTTGCTGAAAGGAGGAACTATATCCG
GATATCCCGCAAGAGGCCCGGCAGTACCGGCATAACCAAGCCTATGCCTACAGCATCCAGGGTGACGGTG
CCGAGGATGACGATGAGCGCATTGTTAGATTTCATACACGGTGCCTGACTGCGTTAGCAATTTAACTGTG
ATAAACTACCGCATTAAAGCTTATCGATGATAAGCTGTCAAACATGAGAA
Features (pLannotate 1.2.2; 21 found; start..end, strand, type, name):
    104..208     +  promoter       AmpR promoter: bla
    209..1069    +  CDS            AmpR: β-lactamase; bla; confers resistance to ampicillin, carbenicillin, and related antibiotics
   1240..1828    +  rep_origin     ori: high-copy-number ColE1/pMB1/pBR322/pUC origin of replication
   2014..2156    -  misc_feature   bom: basis of mobility region from pBR322
   2258..2449    -  CDS            rop: Rop protein, which maintains plasmids at low copy number; rop
   2466..2846    +  CDS            YPB1_ECOLX: Protein predicted: Swiss-Prot protein existence level 4. From Escherichia coli.
   3088..3712    -  CDS            TcR (fragment): tetracycline efflux protein; tet; confers resistance to tetracycline
   3727..3748    -  protein_bind   CAP binding site: CAP binding activates transcription in the presence of cAMP. E. coli catabolite activator protein
   3761..4843    -  CDS            lacI: lac repressor; lacI; The lac repressor binds to the lac operator to inhibit transcription in E. coli. This inhibition can be relieved by adding lactose or isopropyl-β-D-thiogalactopyranoside (IPTG).
   4844..4921    -  promoter       lacI promoter: lacI
   4929..5208    -  CDS            TcR (fragment): tetracycline efflux protein; tet; confers resistance to tetracycline
   5230..5248    +  promoter       T7 promoter: promoter for bacteriophage T7 RNA polymerase
   5249..5273    +  protein_bind   lac operator: The lac repressor binds to the lac operator to inhibit transcription in E. coli. This inhibition can be relieved by adding lactose or isopropyl-β-D-thiogalactopyranoside (IPTG). lac repressor encoded by lacI
   5288..5310    +  RBS            RBS: efficient ribosome binding site from bacteriophage T7 gene 10 (Olins and Rangwala, 1989)
   5329..5345    +  CDS            capTEV™ (fragment): composite tag for in vivo biotinylation, TEV protease cleavage, and 6xHis tagging
   5356..5373    +  CDS            thrombin site: thrombin recognition and cleavage site
   5377..5883    +  CDS            PTP4A3: TP4A3_HUMAN - Also known as PRL3. Experimental evidence at protein level: Swiss-Prot protein existence level 1. Protein tyrosine phosphatase which stimulates progression from G1 into S phase during mitosis. Enhances cell proliferation, cell motility and invasive activity, and promotes cancer metastasis. May be involved in the progression of cardiac hypertrophy by inhibiting intracellular calcium mobilization in response to angiotensin II. From Homo sapiens (Human).
   5894..5943    +  CDS            SET1 (fragment): solubility-enhancement tag derived from T7 phage gene 10B
   5951..5998    +  terminator     T7 terminator: transcription terminator for bacteriophage T7 RNA polymerase
   6021..6125    -  CDS            TcR (fragment): tetracycline efflux protein; tet; confers resistance to tetracycline
   6173..6201    -  promoter       tet promoter: E. coli promoter for tetracycline efflux protein gene
