[The description below was written by a language model from this plasmid's Addgene catalogue record and pLannotate feature annotations shown in this document.]
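Description:
pET-15b(+) Danio rerio PRL (Δprenylation motif) is a bacterial expression plasmid of about 6.2 kb, built on the Novagen pET-15b backbone for producing a zebrafish phosphatase of regenerating liver (PRL, gene ptp4a3a) in E. coli. It replicates from a ColE1/pMB1-type origin and also carries the pBR322-derived bom region and rop gene. The catalogue lists it as high copy, although rop normally moderates copy number. Selection is by ampicillin through the bla β-lactamase gene under its own promoter. The tetracycline-resistance fragments and tet promoter in the annotation are non-functional remnants of the pBR322 ancestry.

The roughly 500 bp insert was cloned between NdeI and BamHI, both sites retained, downstream of a T7 promoter, lac operator and T7 gene 10 ribosome binding site, and is followed by a T7 terminator. The catalogue's promoter field names only AmpR and lacI, but the feature table shows that the insert sits in the T7/lac cassette. Expression therefore depends on a host supplying T7 RNA polymerase and is held off by the plasmid-encoded lac repressor until IPTG is added. The backbone contributes an N-terminal His tag, partly picked up by the annotation as a composite-tag fragment, followed by a thrombin cleavage site that allows the tag to be removed after affinity purification. The coding region is annotated by homology to human PTP4A3 (PRL-3), but the record identifies it as the zebrafish orthologue. The codons for the four C-terminal residues are deleted, removing the prenylation motif. The associated study examined conservation of PRL burst kinetics and CNNM binding, consistent with use for making recombinant protein for biochemical work.
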