Addgene plasmid #166417: pET-15b(+) Danio rerio PRL (Δprenylation motif)
Purpose: Express pET-15b(+) Danio rerio PRL (Δprenylation motif)
Depositing lab: Kalle Gehring. Depositing organization: McGill University. Publication: Burst kinetics and CNNM binding are evolutionarily conserved properties of phosphatases of regenerating liver. Fakih R, Goldstein RH, Kozlov G, Gehring K. J Biol Chem. 2023 Apr;299(4):103055. doi: 10.1016/j.jbc.2023.103055. Epub 2023 Feb 22. PubMed 36822330.
Backbone
  Vector backbone: pET-15B
  Backbone manufacturer: Novagen Inc., Madison, WI
  Backbone size w/o insert (bp): 5708
  Total vector size (bp): 6210
  Vector type: Bacterial Expression
Growth in bacteria
  Bacterial resistance: Ampicillin, 100 μg/mL
  Growth temperature: 37°C
  Growth strain: DH5alpha
  Copy number: High Copy
Gene/Insert
  Gene/Insert name: Danio rerio PRL
  Species: D. rerio (zebrafish)
  Insert size (bp): 502
  Mutation: Deleted nucleotides coding for 4 C-terminal amino acids
  Entrez Gene: ptp4a3a (a.k.a. ptp4a3, wu:fc54b05, wu:fv52d11, zgc:77109)
  Promoter: AmpR, lac1
  Tag / fusion protein: N-terminal His-tag (N terminal on backbone)
  Cloning method: Restriction Enzyme; 5′ cloning site NdeI (not destroyed); 3′ cloning site BamHI (not destroyed)
  Sequencing primers: 5′ T7 Fwd; 3′ T7 Rev
Terms and licenses: Academic/Nonprofit Terms; Industry Terms: Not Available to Industry
How to cite: pET-15b(+) Danio rerio PRL (Δprenylation motif) was a gift from Kalle Gehring (Addgene plasmid # 166417 ; http://n2t.net/addgene:166417 ; RRID:Addgene_166417)
